Addgene plasmid #1639: L4065
Purpose: (Empty Backbone)
Depositing lab: Andrew Fire. Depositing organization: Carnegie Institution for Science.
Backbone
  Vector backbone: Unknown
  Backbone size (bp): 6905
  Vector type: Worm Expression
Growth in bacteria
  Bacterial resistance: Ampicillin, 100 μg/mL
  Growth temperature: 37°C
  Growth strain: DH5alpha
  Copy number: Unknown
Gene/Insert
  Gene/Insert name: None
  Tag / fusion protein: myo3-2341, myo3Tsa, T7p, gfpN, IVSR, gfpF64L, IVSS, gfpN146I, gfpM153T, gfpV163A, IVST, gfpC, IVSM, IVSL, decoy
  Cloning method: Restriction Enzyme
Terms and licenses: Academic/Nonprofit Terms; Industry Terms: Not Available to Industry
Depositor comments: See Fire Lab Vector Kit Documentation 1999. Fire Lab Miniprep Number pPD122.72, Ligation number L4065.
How to cite: L4065 was a gift from Andrew Fire (Addgene plasmid # 1639 ; http://n2t.net/addgene:1639 ; RRID:Addgene_1639)
