[The description below was written by a language model from this plasmid's Addgene catalogue record and pLannotate feature annotations shown in this document.]
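Description:
L4065 (Fire Lab miniprep designation pPD122.72) is a Caenorhabditis elegans expression vector from the 1999 Fire Lab vector kit, catalogued as an empty backbone of about 6.9 kb with no gene of interest inserted. The parent backbone is not recorded. In E. coli it is maintained through a ColE1/pUC-type origin of replication and selected with ampicillin through the β-lactamase gene and its own promoter. Remnants of pBR322-type sequence (rop and bom fragments) and a lac promoter/operator region with a CAP binding site also appear in the annotation.

The depositor's list of modules shows how the worm cassette is built. It begins with myo-3 upstream sequence (myo3-2341, myo3Tsa); myo-3 encodes a body-wall muscle myosin, so this region presumably provides the promoter and transcription start, although the automated feature table leaves this stretch unannotated. A short T7 promoter fragment follows on the opposite strand. Next comes a GFP coding region carrying the F64L, N146I, M153T and V163A substitutions, interrupted by several synthetic introns (the IVS elements), which are commonly included in worm vectors to improve transgene expression. The annotation software labels this roughly 860 bp reading frame as ECFP. That label probably reflects similarity among Aequorea-derived variants, so the depositor's listed mutations are the more reliable guide to the fluorophore's identity. The "decoy" module is a standard Fire vector element, but the record does not explain its function. A short downstream match to C. elegans aex-5 is annotated, and the 3′ processing region is not named.

The record supports use as a muscle-expressed GFP reporter, and as a starting vector for restriction cloning of sequences into this cassette.
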