Features (pLannotate 1.2.2; 12 found; start..end, strand, type, name):
   2456..2473    -  promoter       T7 promoter (fragment): promoter for bacteriophage T7 RNA polymerase
   2493..3356    +  CDS            ECFP: ECFP is a basic (constitutively fluorescent) cyan fluorescent protein published in 1996, derived from Aequorea victoria. It has low acid sensitivity.
   4029..4181    +  CDS            aex-5 (fragment): AEX5_CAEEL - Also known as kpc-3 From Caenorhabditis elegans.
   4309..4344    +  CDS            rop (fragment): Rop protein, which maintains plasmids at low copy number; rop
   4446..4545    +  misc_feature   bom (fragment): basis of mobility region from pBR322
   4643..4747    +  promoter       AmpR promoter: bla
   4748..5608    +  CDS            AmpR: β-lactamase; bla; confers resistance to ampicillin, carbenicillin, and related antibiotics
   5779..6367    +  rep_origin     ori: high-copy-number ColE1/pMB1/pBR322/pUC origin of replication
   6550..6642    +  CDS            lacI (fragment): lac repressor; lacI; The lac repressor binds to the lac operator to inhibit transcription in E. coli. This inhibition can be relieved by adding lactose or isopropyl-β-D-thiogalactopyranoside (IPTG).
   6655..6676    +  protein_bind   CAP binding site: CAP binding activates transcription in the presence of cAMP. E. coli catabolite activator protein
   6691..6721    +  promoter       lac promoter: promoter for the E. coli lac operon
   6729..6745    +  protein_bind   lac operator: The lac repressor binds to the lac operator to inhibit transcription in E. coli. This inhibition can be relieved by adding lactose or isopropyl-β-D-thiogalactopyranoside (IPTG). lac repressor encoded by lacI
>Addgene plasmid #1639 | L4065 | depositor full sequence | sequence record 249 | Author sequence
AAGCTTGGGCTGCAGGTCGGCTATAATAAGTTCTTGAATAAAATAATTTTCCCGACAAAACATGAGTATT
TCTTTCGAAAATAAAAGTGCAGGCTAATTAGAGATTATTCTGTAATTAACTGCATAATTTGTCACGTGCC
ATAGTTTTACATTCCACTACGTCATAGTTCTTAAAATACTAATCTCCTGAAAATAGAAGTAGGTGAAGAA
AGTTTAATTATCAGTTCTAAAATGACAATTGATCTTTGGAATATGTTCTGAAACTACCGATCATTGAACA
GATGCTATTTGAATGATATAGAATTGTATATTTGCAATTTCTGAAACGCGTTCTTAAAGGCACACAGATT
AATTCAAAAGGGTCTGGCCGCAAAAAGGTTTATGGTGGCCGATTTTGAGTTTTGTGTGTGATTGCTTTTT
CACAATCAGTGTTTTCAGGATTATGTGATGAACTAGATCTTCAAGTTTCGTTACATTTCATATGTTTTCG
GAACTCACGAAGTACATATTGGGTATTGTGCTCAAAAAATTCAGCAATCAGCTTCGCTCCGCTGACTTTA
GAACCCAAAAAAATAGTATGGCCAAACTGACTGTGTTACGATCATTTCAATTTTTCAATACATATTTAAG
ATTTCTAAGAGTAAGAAGGTCAAAAACTGTTCTGGAATACATATATATTTTTCAGGTTACAATTAGTCAA
AAAGTGCACTGAAATATACGTTTTAATTTCACGAATAACCCAATTAGTTCAATGTATTTTTGGTCAACCA
ACGTTAAAGTTTGGCTTCCAACCAATTATCATTTCTGATCAACCACAATGTTTTTTCTTTATCTGCAAGT
TAATTTTTTATTTTTATCCAGATGTTTGGCATATTTTTCAATTCTTCACTAGCGCCCACTTCTTGCACTT
CCGGCGCCCTGAATCTAATGCATCTGTTGCAAGAATTGAAAGACCAATCAACACATTGTTTTCTTCACGA
GATACTGAAGAAAATGAATAAAAACAGAGAAAAAGAGCCATGTGATTAGTGACAACTGTTGCTAACAGAT
ACCATAGCTTGGACTTGGTACGTGATGGCAACGTATGGGTCAACAAAAATGATTGCAGAGGGGGTGCAAA
ACAGTCAAGTCGAGAAAATATGAAAAACAGAAAACAAAGAACAGAAAAATGGGTTTGAGAGTCAGTATAA
TTTATAAAAGAAAAATTGTACATAGAAATTAACCATTTTTGTAGAAGAAGTTATTTTTCAAGCATCGTTA
AAAATTATTCAAAGCACCTTATTTCATATTTAATTTTAAACATGGTTAAATGAACAACACGGTGCGCAAT
CAGGAAAACTTGAAATCTGAAACTGTTGTTGTGATCTTCTTCGCAACTGTTCAGATAGCACTAGTGTAAT
GTTAAGAGTGCGCGAATATAATGGAATATAATGGATCACACCTCCTGCCATCAGGTAAACGTCTCTGTTA
TCACATATTTCCAACTATTAAATTTTTACCTTTTACAGTTTTACATTTTTTTGAAAAAAGTAACTTTTTG
TCTTCAAAATCCCTGACGAAAATATCAAATATTTTAATCGAGACTGCAGAGGAACCGATTGATGATTTGG
AAAATCCAGCTTTACCTGTGTAAGAACTGAAAAGTTTCATAACCCTAGGGTATTCCCAGTTACATTCCCC
ACTGGCTAACAATAGCACCCAGTTTTTCATCACCTTTCTTCAAATTTCTCGGCGATTTGTTAAAAACAAA
ATTTGTGTCCCTTCTCTGATATCTCTATGTCTCTAAACACAAGTTCATCGGAAAACGAAGGAGGGTAGGT
GTTGGTTGGGCTCCCGAAGTGAAAATAGAAGAGCAAGAATAGAATATTAGAGAGAGAGTGCAGAGAGGGC
GGGATAGCTCCCGGGATTCCGTTTTCTTCTTCTTTATCTTCAACGATGATGTGTGTGCGTGTTGTATAGA
TTCTGTTGCTCCCCCACAACTCGCTCCGAAGGCTCAATACAATTCAATTGATATTGGAGGAGAGCCTACC
GGAGTGGGAGGATAAGAAGAAACATAAGAAGAAGAAGAAGAAGAAGCATGCTTCTGGTTTTTGATGCTAT
GAAAACGGCACAAAAAGATGATTGAGGTCCCTTTTCAATACCTTCTCTCATCTTTCAAATCCCATTGAAA
CCTAAAACTTCTCACCACGCTTTACCATTGTTCTCCAAAAACTTATAGCAATGTCTATAACTTTTTTATC
TCTGAAAAGCAGTGTTCCATTTTTCTTTTTCCTATTTTATTTCAATTGTTTCTCACATTTCGTTTGGATT
CTTTGCTTGTCAACCAGCTTCTTCTTCCACTTTTACCGTCTAATTTTCAGGGCAGGGAGCCATCAAACCC
ACGACCACTAGATCCATCTAGACCGCGGTTTTGGCGCGGATCCTATCGATTCGCGGCCGCTGTACACCCG
GGTGCCCTATAGTGAGTCGTATTGGTACCGGTAGAAAAAATGAGTAAAGGAGAAGAACTTTTCACTGGAG
TTGTCCCAATTCTTGTTGAATTAGATGGTGATGTTAATGGGCACAAATTTTCTGTCAGTGGAGAGGGTGA
AGGTGATGCAACATACGGAAAACTTACCCTTAAATTTATTTGCACTACTGGAAAACTACCTGTTCCATGG
GTAAGTTTAAACATATATATACTAACTAACCCTGATTATTTAAATTTTCAGCCAACACTTGTCACTACTC
TCACTTGGGGCGTACAATGCTTCTCGAGATACCCAGATCATATGAAACAGCATGACTTTTTCAAGAGTGC
CATGCCCGAAGGTTATGTACAGGAAAGAACTATATTTTTCAAAGATGACGGGAACTACAAGACACGTAAG
TTTAAACAGTTCGGTACTAACTAACCATACATATTTAAATTTTCAGGTGCTGAAGTCAAGTTTGAAGGTG
ATACCCTTGTTAATAGAATCGAGTTAAAAGGTATTGATTTTAAAGAAGATGGAAACATTCTTGGACACAA
ATTGGAATACAACTATATTTCACACAACGTATACATCACTGCCGACAAACAAAAGAATGGGATCAAAGCG
GTAAGTTTAAACATGATTTTACTAACTAACTAATCTGATTTAAATTTTCAGAACTTCAAAATTAGACACA
ACATTGAAGATGGAAGCGTTCAACTAGCAGACCATTATCAACAAAATACTCCAATTGGCGATGGCCCTGT
CCTTTTACCAGACAACCATTACCTGTCCACACAATCTGCCCTTTCGAAAGATCCCAACGAAAAGAGAGAC
CACATGGTCCTTCTTGAGTTTGTAACAGCTGCTGGGATTACACATGGCATGGATGAACTATACAAATAGC
ATTCGTAGAATTGTAAGTTTAAACTTTCTCATACTAACTAACGCGCTCTATTTAAATTTTCAGAATTCCA
ACTGAGCGCCGGTCGCTACCATTACCAACTTGTCTGGTGTCAAAAATAATAGGGGCCGCTGTCATCAGAG
TAAGTTTAAACTGAGTTCTACTAACTAACGAGTAATATTTAAATTTTCAGCATCTCGCGCCCGTGCCTCT
GACTTCTAAGTCCAATTACTCTTCAACATCCCTACATGCTCTTTCTCCCTGTGCTCCCACCCCCTATTTT
TGTTATTATCAAAAAACTTCTCTTAATTTCTTTGTTTTTTAGCTTCTTTTAAGTCACCTCTAACAATGAA
ATTGTGTAGATTCAAAAATAGAATTAATTCGTAATAAAAAGTCGAAAAAAATTGTGCTCCCTCCCCCCAT
TAATAATAATTCTATCCCAAAATCTACACAATGTTCTGTGTACACTTCTTATGTTTTTTACTTCTGATAA
ATTTTTTTGAAACATCATAGAAAAAACCGCACACAAAATACCTTATCATATGTTACGTTTCAGTTTATGA
CCGCAATTTTTATTTCTTCGCACGTCTGGGCCTCTCATGACGTCAAATCATGCTCATCGTGAAAAAGTTT
TGGAGTATTTTTGGAATTTTTCAATCAAGTGAAAGTTTATGAAATTAATTTTCCTGCTTTTGCTTTTTGG
GGTTTCCCCTATTGTTTGTCAAGATTTCGAGGACGGCGTTTTTCTTGCTAAAATCACAAGTATTGATGAG
CACGATGCAAGAAAGATCGGAAGAAGGTTTGGGTTTGAGGCTCAGTGGAAGGTGAGTAGAAGTTGATAAT
TTGAAAGTGGAGTAGTGTCTATGGGGTTTTTGCCTTAAATGACAGAATACATTCCCAATATACCAAACAT
AACTGTTTCCTACTAGTCGGCCGTACGGGCCCTTTCGTCTCGCGCGTTTCGGTGATGACGGTGAAAACCT
CTGACACATGCAGCTCCCGGAGACGGTCACAGCTTGTCTGTAAGCGGATGCCGGGAGCAGACAAGCCCGT
CAGGGCGCGTCAGCGGGTGTTGGCGGGTGTCGGGGCTGGCTTAACTATGCGGCATCAGAGCAGATTGTAC
TGAGAGTGCACCATATGCGGTGTGAAATACCGCACAGATGCGTAAGGAGAAAATACCGCATCAGGCGGCC
TTAAGGGCCTCGTGATACGCCTATTTTTATAGGTTAATGTCATGATAATAATGGTTTCTTAGACGTCAGG
TGGCACTTTTCGGGGAAATGTGCGCGGAACCCCTATTTGTTTATTTTTCTAAATACATTCAAATATGTAT
CCGCTCATGAGACAATAACCCTGATAAATGCTTCAATAATATTGAAAAAGGAAGAGTATGAGTATTCAAC
ATTTCCGTGTCGCCCTTATTCCCTTTTTTGCGGCATTTTGCCTTCCTGTTTTTGCTCACCCAGAAACGCT
GGTGAAAGTAAAAGATGCTGAAGATCAGTTGGGTGCACGAGTGGGTTACATCGAACTGGATCTCAACAGC
GGTAAGATCCTTGAGAGTTTTCGCCCCGAAGAACGTTTTCCAATGATGAGCACTTTTAAAGTTCTGCTAT
GTGGCGCGGTATTATCCCGTATTGACGCCGGGCAAGAGCAACTCGGTCGCCGCATACACTATTCTCAGAA
TGACTTGGTTGAGTACTCACCAGTCACAGAAAAGCATCTTACGGATGGCATGACAGTAAGAGAATTATGC
AGTGCTGCCATAACCATGAGTGATAACACTGCGGCCAACTTACTTCTGACAACGATCGGAGGACCGAAGG
AGCTAACCGCTTTTTTGCACAACATGGGGGATCATGTAACTCGCCTTGATCGTTGGGAACCGGAGCTGAA
TGAAGCCATACCAAACGACGAGCGTGACACCACGATGCCTGTAGCAATGGCAACAACGTTGCGCAAACTA
TTAACTGGCGAACTACTTACTCTAGCTTCCCGGCAACAATTAATAGACTGGATGGAGGCGGATAAAGTTG
CAGGACCACTTCTGCGCTCGGCCCTTCCGGCTGGCTGGTTTATTGCTGATAAATCTGGAGCCGGTGAGCG
TGGGTCTCGCGGTATCATTGCAGCACTGGGGCCAGATGGTAAGCCCTCCCGTATCGTAGTTATCTACACG
ACGGGGAGTCAGGCAACTATGGATGAACGAAATAGACAGATCGCTGAGATAGGTGCCTCACTGATTAAGC
ATTGGTAACTGTCAGACCAAGTTTACTCATATATACTTTAGATTGATTTAAAACTTCATTTTTAATTTAA
AAGGATCTAGGTGAAGATCCTTTTTGATAATCTCATGACCAAAATCCCTTAACGTGAGTTTTCGTTCCAC
TGAGCGTCAGACCCCGTAGAAAAGATCAAAGGATCTTCTTGAGATCCTTTTTTTCTGCGCGTAATCTGCT
GCTTGCAAACAAAAAAACCACCGCTACCAGCGGTGGTTTGTTTGCCGGATCAAGAGCTACCAACTCTTTT
TCCGAAGGTAACTGGCTTCAGCAGAGCGCAGATACCAAATACTGTCCTTCTAGTGTAGCCGTAGTTAGGC
CACCACTTCAAGAACTCTGTAGCACCGCCTACATACCTCGCTCTGCTAATCCTGTTACCAGTGGCTGCTG
CCAGTGGCGATAAGTCGTGTCTTACCGGGTTGGACTCAAGACGATAGTTACCGGATAAGGCGCAGCGGTC
GGGCTGAACGGGGGGTTCGTGCACACAGCCCAGCTTGGAGCGAACGACCTACACCGAACTGAGATACCTA
CAGCGTGAGCATTGAGAAAGCGCCACGCTTCCCGAAGGGAGAAAGGCGGACAGGTATCCGGTAAGCGGCA
GGGTCGGAACAGGAGAGCGCACGAGGGAGCTTCCAGGGGGAAACGCCTGGTATCTTTATAGTCCTGTCGG
GTTTCGCCACCTCTGACTTGAGCGTCGATTTTTGTGATGCTCGTCAGGGGGGCGGAGCCTATGGAAAAAC
GCCAGCAACGCGGCCTTTTTACGGTTCCTGGCCTTTTGCTGGCCTTTTGCTCACATGTTCTTTCCTGCGT
TATCCCCTGATTCTGTGGATAACCGTATTACCGCCTTTGAGTGAGCTGATACCGCTCGCCGCAGCCGAAC
GACCGAGCGCAGCGAGTCAGTGAGCGAGGAAGCGGAAGAGCGCCCAATACGCAAACCGCCTCTCCCCGCG
CGTTGGCCGATTCATTAATGCAGCTGGCACGACAGGTTTCCCGACTGGAAAGCGGGCAGTGAGCGCAACG
CAATTAATGTGAGTTAGCTCACTCATTAGGCACCCCAGGCTTTACACTTTATGCTTCCGGCTCGTATGTT
GTGTGGAATTGTGAGCGGATAACAATTTCACACAGGAAACAGCTATGACCATGATTACGCCAAGCTGTAA
GTTTAAACATGATCTTACTAACTAACTATTCTCATTTAAATTTTCAGAGCTTAAAAATGGCTGAAATCAC
TCACAACGATGGATACGCTAACAACTTGGAAATGAAAT
