>Addgene plasmid #1639 | L4065 | addgene partial sequence | sequence record 16772 | 1639_m13reverse
ACTGATCTTCTAACTAACTATTCTCATTTAAATTTTCAGAGCTTAAAAATGGCTGACATCACTCACAACG
ATGGATACGCTAACAACTTGGAAATGAAATAAGCTTGGGCTGCAGGTCGGCTATAATAAGTTCTTGAATA
AAATAATTTTCCCGACAAAACATGAGTATTTCTTTCGAAAATAAAAGTGCAGGCTAATTAGAGATTATTC
TGTAATTAACTGCATAATTTGTCACGTGCCATAGTTTTACATTCCACTACGTCATAGTTCTTAAAATACT
AATCTCCTGAAAATAGAAGTAGGTGAAGAAAGTTTAATTATCAGTTCTAAAATGACAATTGATCTTTGGA
ATATGTTCTGAAACTACCGATCATTGAACAGATGCTATTTGAATGATATAGAATTGTATATTTGCAATTT
CTGAAACGCGTTCTTAAAGGCACACAGATTAATTCAAAAGGGTCTGGCCGCAAAAAGGTTTATGGTGGCC
GATTTTGAGTTTTGTGTGTGATTGCTTTTTCACAATCAGTGTTTTCAGGATTATGTGATGAACTAGATCT
TCAAGTTTCGTTACATTTCATATGTTTTCGGAACTCACGAAGTACATATTGGGTATTGTGCTCAAAAAAT
TCAGCAATCAGCTTCGCTCCGCTGACTTTAGAACCCAAAAAAATAGTATGGCCAAACTGACTGTGTTACG
ATCATTTCAATTTTTCAATACATATTTAAGATTTCTAAGAGTAAGAAGGTCAAAAACTGTTCTGGAATAC
ATATATATTTTTCAGGTTACAATTAGTCAAAAAGTGCACTGAAAATATACGTTTTAATTTCACGAATAAC
CCAATTAGTTCAATGTATTTTTGGTCAACCCACGTTAAAGTTTGGCTTCCAACCCATTATCATTTTCTGA
TCAACCACAATGGTTTTTTCCTTTATCTGCAAGTTAATTTTTTATTTTTATCCNGATGTTTGGCATATTT
TTCCAATTCTTCCCTAGCGCCCACCTTCTTGNCCTTTCGGGCGCCCTGAATCTAATGCATCCGNTGGCAA
GAATTGAAAGACCNATCCACCCCATTGGTTTCCTNCCCGAGATNCNGGAAGAAAATGGATNAAAACCCGA
AAAAAANAGCCCTGNGNATANNGNNAACCGNTGGCNAACCNAAAACCNNANCCTNGGACCTGGGACCNGG
AGGNCAACCTNNGGGNCCCNAAAANGATTGCNNAAGGGGGGNCAANCCGNCNGNNCGGAAAANTNGGAAA
CCNCAAANCCNGAACCCNAAAGNGGGTTGGAAAGCCCGTTATTTNAAAA
